>Addgene plasmid #41188 | pRS414-GPD-6xHis-Hsp82 | depositor full sequence | sequence record 54824 | pRS414-GPD-6xHis-Hsp82 sequence 7835 bps
GACGAAAGGGCCTCGTGATACGCCTATTTTTATAGGTTAATGTCATGATAATAATGGTTTCTTAGGACGG
ATCGCTTGCCTGTAACTTACACGCGCCTCGTATCTTTTAATGATGGAATAATTTGGGAATTTACTCTGTG
TTTATTTATTTTTATGTTTTGTATTTGGATTTTAGAAAGTAAATAAAGAAGGTAGAAGAGTTACGGAATG
AAGAAAAAAAAATAAACAAAGGTTTAAAAAATTTCAACAAAAAGCGTACTTTACATATATATTTATTAGA
CAAGAAAAGCAGATTAAATAGATATACATTCGATTAACGATAAGTAAAATGTAAAATCACAGGATTTTCG
TGTGTGGTCTTCTACACAGACAAGATGAAACAATTCGGCATTAATACCTGAGAGCAGGAAGAGCAAGATA
AAAGGTAGTATTTGTTGGCGATCCCCCTAGAGTCTTTTACATCTTCGGAAAACAAAAACTATTTTTTCTT
TAATTTCTTTTTTTACTTTCTATTTTTAATTTATATATTTATATTAAAAAATTTAAATTATAATTATTTT
TATAGCACGTGATGAAAAGGACCCAGGTGGCACTTTTCGGGGAAATGTGCGCGGAACCCCTATTTGTTTA
TTTTTCTAAATACATTCAAATATGTATCCGCTCATGAGACAATAACCCTGATAAATGCTTCAATAATATT
GAAAAAGGAAGAGTATGAGTATTCAACATTTCCGTGTCGCCCTTATTCCCTTTTTTGCGGCATTTTGCCT
TCCTGTTTTTGCTCACCCAGAAACGCTGGTGAAAGTAAAAGATGCTGAAGATCAGTTGGGTGCACGAGTG
GGTTACATCGAACTGGATCTCAACAGCGGTAAGATCCTTGAGAGTTTTCGCCCCGAAGAACGTTTTCCAA
TGATGAGCACTTTTAAAGTTCTGCTATGTGGCGCGGTATTATCCCGTATTGACGCCGGGCAAGAGCAACT
CGGTCGCCGCATACACTATTCTCAGAATGACTTGGTTGAGTACTCACCAGTCACAGAAAAGCATCTTACG
GATGGCATGACAGTAAGAGAATTATGCAGTGCTGCCATAACCATGAGTGATAACACTGCGGCCAACTTAC
TTCTGACAACGATCGGAGGACCGAAGGAGCTAACCGCTTTTTTGCACAACATGGGGGATCATGTAACTCG
CCTTGATCGTTGGGAACCGGAGCTGAATGAAGCCATACCAAACGACGAGCGTGACACCACGATGCCTGTA
GCAATGGCAACAACGTTGCGCAAACTATTAACTGGCGAACTACTTACTCTAGCTTCCCGGCAACAATTAA
TAGACTGGATGGAGGCGGATAAAGTTGCAGGACCACTTCTGCGCTCGGCCCTTCCGGCTGGCTGGTTTAT
TGCTGATAAATCTGGAGCCGGTGAGCGTGGGTCTCGCGGTATCATTGCAGCACTGGGGCCAGATGGTAAG
CCCTCCCGTATCGTAGTTATCTACACGACGGGGAGTCAGGCAACTATGGATGAACGAAATAGACAGATCG
CTGAGATAGGTGCCTCACTGATTAAGCATTGGTAACTGTCAGACCAAGTTTACTCATATATACTTTAGAT
TGATTTAAAACTTCATTTTTAATTTAAAAGGATCTAGGTGAAGATCCTTTTTGATAATCTCATGACCAAA
ATCCCTTAACGTGAGTTTTCGTTCCACTGAGCGTCAGACCCCGTAGAAAAGATCAAAGGATCTTCTTGAG
ATCCTTTTTTTCTGCGCGTAATCTGCTGCTTGCAAACAAAAAAACCACCGCTACCAGCGGTGGTTTGTTT
GCCGGATCAAGAGCTACCAACTCTTTTTCCGAAGGTAACTGGCTTCAGCAGAGCGCAGATACCAAATACT
GTCCTTCTAGTGTAGCCGTAGTTAGGCCACCACTTCAAGAACTCTGTAGCACCGCCTACATACCTCGCTC
TGCTAATCCTGTTACCAGTGGCTGCTGCCAGTGGCGATAAGTCGTGTCTTACCGGGTTGGACTCAAGACG
ATAGTTACCGGATAAGGCGCAGCGGTCGGGCTGAACGGGGGGTTCGTGCACACAGCCCAGCTTGGAGCGA
ACGACCTACACCGAACTGAGATACCTACAGCGTGAGCTATGAGAAAGCGCCACGCTTCCCGAAGGGAGAA
AGGCGGACAGGTATCCGGTAAGCGGCAGGGTCGGAACAGGAGAGCGCACGAGGGAGCTTCCAGGGGGAAA
CGCCTGGTATCTTTATAGTCCTGTCGGGTTTCGCCACCTCTGACTTGAGCGTCGATTTTTGTGATGCTCG
TCAGGGGGGCGGAGCCTATGGAAAAACGCCAGCAACGCGGCCTTTTTACGGTTCCTGGCCTTTTGCTGGC
CTTTTGCTCACATGTTCTTTCCTGCGTTATCCCCTGATTCTGTGGATAACCGTATTACCGCCTTTGAGTG
AGCTGATACCGCTCGCCGCAGCCGAACGACCGAGCGCAGCGAGTCAGTGAGCGAGGAAGCGGAAGAGCGC
CCAATACGCAAACCGCCTCTCCCCGCGCGTTGGCCGATTCATTAATGCAGCTGGCACGACAGGTTTCCCG
ACTGGAAAGCGGGCAGTGAGCGCAACGCAATTAATGTGAGTTACCTCACTCATTAGGCACCCCAGGCTTT
ACACTTTATGCTTCCGGCTCCTATGTTGTGTGGAATTGTGAGCGGATAACAATTTCACACAGGAAACAGC
TATGACCATGATTACGCCAAGCGCGCAATTAACCCTCACTAAAGGGAACAAAAGCTGGAGCTCAGTTTAT
CATTATCAATACTCGCCATTTCAAAGAATACGTAAATAATTAATAGTAGTGATTTTCCTAACTTTATTTA
GTCAAAAAATTAGCCTTTTAATTCTGCTGTAACCCGTACATGCCCAAAATAGGGGGCGGGTTACACAGAA
TATATAACATCGTAGGTGTCTGGGTGAACAGTTTATTCCTGGCATCCACTAAATATAATGGAGCCCGCTT
TTTAAGCTGGCATCCAGAAAAAAAAAGAATCCCAGCACCAAAATATTGTTTTCTTCACCAACCATCAGTT
CATAGGTCCATTCTCTTAGCGCAACTACAGAGAACAGGGGCACAAACAGGCAAAAAACGGGCACAACCTC
AATGGAGTGATGCAACCTGCCTGGAGTAAATGATGACACAAGGCAATTGACCCACGCATGTATCTATCTC
ATTTTCTTACACCTTCTATTACCTTCTGCTCTCTCTGATTTGGAAAAAGCTGAAAAAAAAGGTTGAAACC
AGTTCCCTGAAATTATTCCCCTACTTGACTAATAAGTATATAAAGACGGTAGGTATTGATTGTAATTCTG
TAAATCTATTTCTTAAACTTCTTAAATTCTACTTTTATAGTTAGTCTTTTTTTTAGTTTTAAAACACCAG
AACTTAGTTTCGACGGATTCTAGAACTAGTATGGGTGGTCACCACCATCACCACCACGGTGGTCATATGG
CTAGTGAAACTTTTGAATTTCAAGCTGAAATTACTCAGTTGATGAGTTTGATCATCAACACCGTCTATTC
TAACAAGGAAATTTTCTTGAGAGAACTGATATCTAATGCCTCGGATGCGTTGGATAAAATTAGATACAAA
TCTTTGTCTGATCCAAAGCAATTGGAAACAGAACCAGATCTCTTTATTAGAATCACTCCAAAGCCAGAGC
AAAAAGTTTTGGAAATCAGAGATTCTGGTATTGGTATGACCAAGGCTGAATTGATTAATAACTTGGGTAC
CATTGCCAAGTCTGGTACCAAAGCCTTCATGGAAGCTCTATCTGCTGGTGCCGATGTATCCATGATTGGT
CAATTCGGTGTTGGTTTTTACTCTTTATTCTTAGTTGCCGACAGAGTTCAGGTTATTTCAAAGAGCAACG
ACGACGAACAATACATCTGGGAATCCAACGCTGGTGGTTCTTTCACTGTTACTCTAGACGAAGTTAATGA
AAGAATTGGTAGGGGTACCATCTTGAGGTTATTCTTGAAAGATGACCAATTGGAGTACTTGGAAGAAAAG
AGAATAAAGGAAGTTATCAAGAGACATTCTGAGTTCGTGGCCTACCCAATCCAATTAGTCGTCACCAAGG
AAGTTGAAAAGGAAGTTCCAATTCCAGAAGAAGAAAAGAAAGACGAGGAAAAGAAGGATGAGGAAAAGAA
GGATGAAGACGACAAGAAACCAAAACTCGAGGAAGTCGATGAAGAAGAGGAAAAGAAGCCAAAGACGAAA
AAAGTTAAAGAAGAAGTTCAAGAGATAGAAGAACTAAACAAG
[771 nt withheld, positions 4313-5083]
TTGGAAGAAACTGACGAAGAAAAAGCTGAAAGAGAGAAGGAGATCAAAGAATATGAACCATTGACCAAAG
CTTTGAAAGAAATTTTGGGTGACCAAGTGGAGAAAGTTGTTGTTTCTTACAAATTGTTGGATGCCCCAGC
TGCTATCAGAACTGGTCAATTTGGTTGGTCTGCTAACATGGAAAGAATCATGAAGGCTCAAGCCTTGAGA
GACTCTTCCATGTCCTCCTACATGTCTTCCAAGAAGACTTTCGAAATTTCTCCAAAATCTCCAATTATCA
AGGAATTGAAAAAGAGAGTTGACGAAGGTGGTGCTCAAGACAAGACTGTCAAGGACTTGACTAAGTTATT
ATATGAAACTGCTTTGTTGACTTCCGGCTTCAGTTTGGACGAACCAACTTCCTTTGCATCAAGAATTAAC
AGATTGATCTCTTTAGGCCTGAACATTGATGAGGATGAAGAAACAGAGACTGCTCCAGAAGCATCCACCG
CAGCTCCGGTTGAAGAGGTTCCAGCTGACACCGAAATGGAAGAGGTAGATTAATGGATCCCCCGGGCTGC
AGGAATTCGATATCAAGCTTATCGATACCGTCGACCTCGAGTCATGTAATTAGTTATGTCACGCTTACAT
TCACGCCCTCCCCCCACATCCGCTCTAACCGAAAAGGAAGGAGTTAGACAACCTGAAGTCTAGGTCCCTA
TTTATTTTTTTATAGTTATGTTAGTATTAAGAACGTTATTTATATTTCAAATTTTTCTTTTTTTTCTGTA
CAGACGCGTGTACGCATGTAACATTATACTGAAAACCTTGCTTGAGAAGGTTTTGGGACGCTCGAAGGCT
TTAATTTGCGGCCGGTACCCAATTCGCCCTATAGTGAGTCGTATTACGCGCGCTCACTGGCCGTCGTTTT
ACAACGTCGTGACTGGGAAAACCCTGGCGTTACCCAACTTAATCGCCTTGCAGCACATCCCCCTTTCGCC
AGCTGGCGTAATAGCGAAGAGGCCCGCACCGATCGCCCTTCCCAACAGTTGCGCAGCCTGAATGGCGAAT
GGCGCG
[124 nt withheld, positions 6140-6263]
C
[91 nt withheld, positions 6265-6355]
A
[49 nt withheld, positions 6357-6405]
CCTTTGACGTTGGAGTCCACGTTCTTT
[37 nt withheld, positions 6433-6469]
ACCCTATCTCGGTCTATTCTTTTGATTTATAAGGGATTTTGCCGATTTCGGCCTATTGGTTAAAAAATGA
GCTGATTTAACAAAAATTTAACGCGAATTTTAACAAAATATTAACGTTTACAATTTCCTGATGCGGTATT
TTCTCCTTACGCATCTGTGCGGTATTTCACACCGCATAGGCAAGTGCACAAACAATACTTAAATAAATAC
TACTCAGTAATAACCTATTTCTTAGCATTTTTGACGAAATTTGCTATTTTGTTAGAGTCTTTTACACCAT
TTGTCTCCACACCTCCGCTTACATCAACACCAATAACGCCATTTAATCTAAGCGCATCACCAACATTTTC
TGGCGTCAGTCCACCAGCTAACATAAAATGTAAGCTTTCGGGGCTCTCTTGCCTTCCAACCCAGTCAGAA
ATCGAGTTCCAATCCAAAAGTTCACCTGTCCCACCTGCTTCTGAATCAAACAAGGGAATAAACGAATGAG
GTTTCTGTGAAGCTGCACTGAGTAGTATGTTGCAGTCTTTTGGAAATACGAGTCTTTTAATAACTGGCAA
ACCGAGGAACTCTTGGTATTCTTGCCACGACTCATCTCCATGCAGTTGGACGATATCAATGCCGTAATCA
TTGACCAGAGCCAAAACATCCTCCTTAGGTTGATTACGAAACACGCCAACCAAGTATTTCGGAGTGCCTG
AACTATTTTTATATGCTTTTACAAGACTTGAAATTTTCCTTGCAATAACCGGGTCAATTGTTCTCTTTCT
ATTGGGCACACATATAATACCCAGCAAGTCAGCATCGGAATCTAGAGCACATTCTGCGGCCTCTGTGCTC
TGCAAGCCGCAAACTTTCACCAATGGACCAGAACTACCTGTGAAATTAATAACAGACATACTCCAAGCTG
CCTTTGTGTGCTTAATCACGTATACTCACGTGCTCAATAGTCACCAATGCCCTCCCTCTTGGCCCTCTCC
TTTTCTTTTTTCGACCGAATTAATTCTTAATCGGCAAAAAAAGAAAAGCTCCGGATCAAGATTGTACGTA
AGGTGACAAGCTATTTTTCAATAAAGAATATCTTCCACTACTGCCATCTGGCGTCATAACTGCAAAGTAC
ACATATATTACGATGCTGTCTATTAAATGCTTCCTATATTATATATATAGTAATGTCGTTTATGGTGCAC
TCTCAGTACAATCTGCTCTGATGCCGCATAGTTAAGCCAGCCCCGACACCCGCCAACACCCGCTGACGCG
CCCTGACGGGCTTGTCTGCTCCCGGCATCCGCTTACAGACAAGCTGTGACCGTCTCCGGGAGCTGCATGT
GTCAGAGGTTTTCACCGTCATCACCGAAACGCGCGA
Features (pLannotate 1.2.2; 21 found; start..end, strand, type, name):
     70..573     -  misc_feature   CEN/ARS: S. cerevisiae CEN6 centromere fused to an autonomously replicating sequence
    610..714     +  promoter       AmpR promoter: bla
    715..1575    +  CDS            AmpR: β-lactamase; bla; confers resistance to ampicillin, carbenicillin, and related antibiotics
   1746..2334    +  rep_origin     ori: high-copy-number ColE1/pMB1/pBR322/pUC origin of replication
   2517..2609    +  CDS            lacI (fragment): lac repressor; lacI; The lac repressor binds to the lac operator to inhibit transcription in E. coli. This inhibition can be relieved by adding lactose or isopropyl-β-D-thiogalactopyranoside (IPTG).
   2622..2643    +  protein_bind   CAP binding site: CAP binding activates transcription in the presence of cAMP. E. coli catabolite activator protein
   2658..2688    +  promoter       lac promoter: promoter for the E. coli lac operon
   2696..2712    +  protein_bind   lac operator: The lac repressor binds to the lac operator to inhibit transcription in E. coli. This inhibition can be relieved by adding lactose or isopropyl-β-D-thiogalactopyranoside (IPTG). lac repressor encoded by lacI
   2757..2775    +  promoter       T3 promoter: promoter for bacteriophage T3 RNA polymerase
   2800..3443    +  promoter       GAP promoter: S. cerevisiae TDH3; promoter for glyceraldehyde-3-phosphate dehydrogenase
   3497..5623    +  CDS            HSP82 (sequence partly withheld): HSP82_YEAST - Also known as HSP90. Experimental evidence at protein level: Swiss-Prot protein existence level 1. Molecular chaperone that promotes the maturation, structural maintenance and proper regulation of specific target proteins involved in cell cycle control and signal transduction. Undergoes a functional cycle that is linked to its ATPase activity. The nucleotide-free form of the dimer is found in an open conformation in which the N-termini are not dimerized and the complex is ready for client protein binding. Binding of ATP induces large conformational changes, resulting in the forma
   5627..5684    +  misc_feature   MCS (fragment): pBluescript multiple cloning site
   5685..5932    +  terminator     CYC1 terminator: S. cerevisiae CYC1; transcription terminator for CYC1
   5951..5969    -  promoter       T7 promoter: promoter for bacteriophage T7 RNA polymerase
   5977..6132    +  CDS            lacZα (fragment): LacZα fragment of β-galactosidase; lacZ fragment
   6140..6595    +  rep_origin     f1 ori (sequence partly withheld): f1 bacteriophage origin of replication; arrow indicates direction of (+) strand synthesis
   6596..6647    -  misc_feature   bom (fragment): basis of mobility region from pBR322
   6694..7368    -  CDS            TRP1: phosphoribosylanthranilate isomerase, required for tryptophan biosynthesis; S. cerevisiae TRP1; yeast auxotrophic marker
   7369..7649    -  promoter       TRP1 promoter: S. cerevisiae TRP1
   7650..7699    -  misc_feature   bom (fragment): basis of mobility region from pBR322
   7801..1       -  CDS            rop (fragment) (across the origin): Rop protein, which maintains plasmids at low copy number; rop
