[The description below was written by a language model from this plasmid's Addgene catalogue record and pLannotate feature annotations shown in this document.]
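Description:
pRS414-GPD-6xHis-Hsp82 is a yeast expression shuttle plasmid of about 7.8 kb built on the pRS414 backbone, whose multiple cloning site was altered to remove some restriction sites. In Saccharomyces cerevisiae it is maintained through a CEN6/ARS element, which gives stable, low-copy centromeric inheritance. Selection there relies on the TRP1 marker, driven by its own promoter, which complements tryptophan auxotrophy. In E. coli the plasmid replicates from a high-copy ColE1/pUC-type origin and is selected with ampicillin through the β-lactamase gene. The backbone also carries an f1 origin for single-stranded DNA production. Other pBluescript-derived remnants are present, including lac promoter/operator elements, a lacZα fragment and flanking T3 and T7 promoters. The short lacI, bom and rop fragments in the annotation are likewise partial matches rather than functional parts.

The expression cassette places the S. cerevisiae HSP82 coding sequence, which encodes the yeast Hsp90 molecular chaperone, under the strong constitutive GPD (TDH3, glyceraldehyde-3-phosphate dehydrogenase) promoter. Transcription ends at the CYC1 terminator. The roughly 2.1 kb gene was inserted between NdeI and BamHI sites, both retained, in frame with an N-terminal 6xHis tag supplied by the backbone. The tag is not separately annotated in the feature table, but a short gap between the promoter and the HSP82 reading frame is consistent with it. The tag allows detection or metal-affinity purification of the chaperone.

The associated work examined whether Hsp90 dimerization is required for function in vivo, so this wild-type construct plausibly serves as a reference or as a parent for engineered variants, although the record does not state its specific role.
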