Addgene plasmid #41188: pRS414-GPD-6xHis-Hsp82
Depositing lab: Dan Bolon. Depositing organization: University of Massachusetts, Worcester. Publication: Dimerization of Hsp90 is required for in vivo function. Design and analysis of monomers and dimers. Wayne N, Bolon DN. J Biol Chem. 2007 Nov 30;282(48):35386-95. Epub 2007 Oct 1. 10.1074/jbc.M703844200 PubMed 17908693.
Backbone
  Vector backbone: pRS414
  Backbone size w/o insert (bp): 5700
  Total vector size (bp): 7800
  Modifications to backbone: multiple cloning site altered to remove some restriction sites.
  Vector type: Yeast Expression
  Selectable markers: TRP1
Growth in bacteria
  Bacterial resistance: Ampicillin, 100 μg/mL
  Growth temperature: 37°C
  Growth strain: DH5alpha
  Copy number: High Copy
Gene/Insert
  Gene/Insert name: S. cerevisiae Hsp82 (alt name: Hsp90)
  Species: S. cerevisiae (budding yeast)
  Insert size (bp): 2130
  Promoter: GPD
  Tag / fusion protein: 6xHis (N terminal on backbone)
  Cloning method: Restriction Enzyme; 5′ cloning site NdeI (not destroyed); 3′ cloning site BamHI (not destroyed)
  Sequencing primers: 5′ GPD forward; 3′ CYC reverse
Terms and licenses: Academic/Nonprofit Terms; Industry Terms: Not Available to Industry
How to cite: pRS414-GPD-6xHis-Hsp82 was a gift from Dan Bolon (Addgene plasmid # 41188 ; http://n2t.net/addgene:41188 ; RRID:Addgene_41188)
