>Addgene plasmid #41188 | pRS414-GPD-6xHis-Hsp82 | addgene partial sequence | sequence record 56170 | GPDpro-F 5'-CGGTAGGTATTGATTGTAATTCTG-3'
ACTTCTTAAATTCTACTTTTATAGTTAGTCATTTTTTTAGTTTTAAAACACCAGAACTTAGTTTCGAGAA
AAATAGAATACTAGTATGGGTGGTCACCACCATCACCACCACGGTGGTCATATGGCTAGTGAAACTTTTG
AATTTCAAGCTGAAATTACTCAGTTGATGAGTTTGATCATCAACACCGTCTATTCTAACAAGGAAATTTT
CTTGAGAGAACTGATATCTAATGCCTCGGATGCGTTGGATAAAATTAGATACAAATCTTTGTCTGATCCA
AAGCAATTGGAAACAGAACCAGATCTCTTTATTAGAATCACTCCAAAGCCAGAGCAAAAAGTTTTGGAAA
TCAGAGATTCTGGTATTGGTATGACCAAGGCTGAATTGATTAATAACTTGGGTACCATTGCCAAGTCTGG
TACCAAAGCCTTCATGGAAGCTCTATCTGCTGGTGCCGATGTATCCATGATTGGTCAATTCGGTGTTGGT
TTTTACTCTTTATTCTTAGTTGCCGACAGAGTTCAGGTTATTTCAAAGAGCAACGACGACGAACAATACA
TCTGGGAATCCAACGCTGGTGGTTCTTTCACTGTTACTCTAGACGAAGTTAATGAAAGAATTGGTAGGGG
TACCATCTTGAGGTTATTCTTGAAAGATGACCAATTGGAGTACTTGGAAGAAAAGAGAATAAAGGAAGTT
ATCAAGAGACATTCTGAGTTCGTGGCCTACCCAATCCAATTAGTCGTCACCAAGGAAGTTGAAAAGGAAG
TTCCAATTCCAGAAGAAGAAAAGAAAGACGAGGAAAAGAAGGATGAGGAAAAGAAGGATGAAGACGACAA
GAAACCAAAACTCGAGGAAGTCGATGAAGAAGAGGAAAAGAAGCCAAAGACGAAAAAAGTTAAAGAAGAA
GTTCAAGAGATAGAAGAACTAAACAAG
[64 nt withheld, positions 938-1001]
